Addgene plasmid #83808: sgRNA 1 GAPDH
Purpose: Express Sg-1 sgRNA targeting GAPDH
Depositing lab: Bo Feng. Publication: Knock-in of large reporter genes in human cells via CRISPR/Cas9-induced homology-dependent and independent DNA repair. He X, Tan C, Wang F, Wang Y, Zhou R, Cui D, You W, Zhao H, Ren J, Feng B. Nucleic Acids Res. 2016 May 19;44(9):e85. doi: 10.1093/nar/gkw064. Epub 2016 Feb 4. PubMed 26850641.
Backbone
  Vector backbone: MLM3636
  Backbone size w/o insert (bp): 2278
  Total vector size (bp): 2289
  Modifications to backbone: The oligos with overhang were synthesized, annealed and ligated into the sgRNA backbone linearized with BsmB1.
  Vector type: CRISPR
Growth in bacteria
  Bacterial resistance: Ampicillin, 100 μg/mL
  Growth temperature: 37°C
  Growth strain: DH5alpha
  Copy number: Low Copy
Gene/Insert
  Gene/Insert name: SgRNA
  gRNA/shRNA sequence: GAGAGAGACCCTCACTGCTG (GGG)
Terms and licenses: Academic/Nonprofit Terms; Industry Terms: Not Available to Industry
How to cite: sgRNA 1 GAPDH was a gift from Bo Feng (Addgene plasmid # 83808 ; http://n2t.net/addgene:83808 ; RRID:Addgene_83808)
