[The description below was written by a language model from this plasmid's Addgene catalogue record and pLannotate feature annotations shown in this document.]
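Description:
sgRNA 1 GAPDH is a small (about 2.3 kb) CRISPR guide RNA expression plasmid built on the MLM3636 backbone, designed to produce a single guide RNA, designated Sg-1, directed against GAPDH. The guide was made by annealing synthetic oligonucleotides with compatible overhangs and ligating them into the BsmBI-linearised backbone. This places the 20-nucleotide spacer between the promoter and the guide scaffold. The plasmid is propagated in E. coli through a ColE1/pUC-type origin and selected with ampicillin via the β-lactamase gene and its native bla promoter. The feature annotation describes this origin as high copy, whereas the catalogue entry lists the plasmid as low copy.

The payload is a single RNA polymerase III transcription unit. A human U6 snRNA promoter drives the spacer, followed by a sequence annotated as a fragment of Streptococcus pyogenes tracrRNA, which corresponds to the Cas9-binding scaffold portion of a chimeric sgRNA. A short fragment of a Gateway attB1 site lies upstream of the promoter and appears to be a remnant of the backbone rather than a functional cloning element. The plasmid carries no Cas9 gene, mammalian selection marker or reporter, so the nuclease has to be supplied separately, for example from a co-transfected plasmid.

According to the record, the plasmid was deposited with a study on knock-in of large reporter genes in human cells through CRISPR/Cas9-induced homology-dependent and homology-independent DNA repair. In that context the guide would direct Cas9 to cut the GAPDH locus, creating the double-strand break at which donor reporter DNA is integrated.
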