Features (pLannotate 1.2.2; 6 found; start..end, strand, type, name):
     13..30      +  protein_bind   attB1 (fragment): mutant version of attB; recombination site for the Gateway® BP reaction BP Clonase™
     82..322     +  promoter       U6 promoter: RNA polymerase III promoter for human U6 snRNA
    369..436     +  misc_RNA       tracrRNA (fragment): trans-activating CRISPR RNA for the Streptococcus pyogenes CRISPR/Cas9 system
    540..1128    -  rep_origin     ori: high-copy-number ColE1/pMB1/pBR322/pUC origin of replication
   1299..2159    -  CDS            AmpR: β-lactamase; bla; confers resistance to ampicillin, carbenicillin, and related antibiotics
   2160..2264    -  promoter       AmpR promoter: bla
>Addgene plasmid #83808 | sgRNA 1 GAPDH | addgene full sequence | sequence record 178416 | Addgene NGS Result
GACGTCGCTAGCTGTACAAAAAAGCAGGCTTTAAAGGAACCAATTCAGTCGACTGGATCCGGTACCAAGG
TCGGGCAGGAAGAGGGCCTATTTCCCATGATTCCTTCATATTTGCATATACGATACAAGGCTGTTAGAGA
GATAATTAGAATTAATTTGACTGTAAACACAAAGATATTAGTACAAAATACGTGACGTAGAAAGTAATAA
TTTCTTGGGTAGTTTGCAGTTTTAAAATTATGTTTTAAAATGGACTATCATATGCTTACCGTAACTTGAA
AGTATTTCGATTTCTTGGCTTTATATATCTTGTGGAAAGGACGAAACACCGAGAGAGACCCTCACTGCTG
GTTTAAGAGCTATGCTGGAAACAGCATAGCAAGTTTAAATAAGGCTAGTCCGTTATCAACTTGAAAAAGT
GGCACCGAGTCGGTGCTTTTTTTAAGCTTGGGCCGCTCGAGGTACCTCTCTACATATGACATGTGAGCAA
AAGGCCAGCAAAAGGCCAGGAACCGTAAAAAGGCCGCGTTGCTGGCGTTTTTCCATAGGCTCCGCCCCCC
TGACGAGCATCACAAAAATCGACGCTCAAGTCAGAGGTGGCGAAACCCGACAGGACTATAAAGATACCAG
GCGTTTCCCCCTGGAAGCTCCCTCGTGCGCTCTCCTGTTCCGACCCTGCCGCTTACCGGATACCTGTCCG
CCTTTCTCCCTTCGGGAAGCGTGGCGCTTTCTCATAGCTCACGCTGTAGGTATCTCAGTTCGGTGTAGGT
CGTTCGCTCCAAGCTGGGCTGTGTGCACGAACCCCCCGTTCAGCCCGACCGCTGCGCCTTATCCGGTAAC
TATCGTCTTGAGTCCAACCCGGTAAGACACGACTTATCGCCACTGGCAGCAGCCACTGGTAACAGGATTA
GCAGAGCGAGGTATGTAGGCGGTGCTACAGAGTTCTTGAAGTGGTGGCCTAACTACGGCTACACTAGAAG
AACAGTATTTGGTATCTGCGCTCTGCTGAAGCCAGTTACCTTCGGAAAAAGAGTTGGTAGCTCTTGATCC
GGCAAACAAACCACCGCTGGTAGCGGTGGTTTTTTTGTTTGCAAGCAGCAGATTACGCGCAGAAAAAAAG
GATCTCAAGAAGATCCTTTGATCTTTTCTACGGGGTCTGACGCTCAGTGGAACGAAAACTCACGTTAAGG
GATTTTGGTCATGAGATTATCAAAAAGGATCTTCACCTAGATCCTTTTAAATTAAAAATGAAGTTTTAAA
TCAATCTAAAGTATATATGAGTAAACTTGGTCTGACAGTTACCAATGCTTAATCAGTGAGGCACCTATCT
CAGCGATCTGTCTATTTCGTTCATCCATAGTTGCCTGACTCCCCGTCGTGTAGATAACTACGATACGGGA
GGGCTTACCATCTGGCCCCAGTGCTGCAATGATACCGCGAGACCCACGCTCACCGGCTCCAGATTTATCA
GCAATAAACCAGCCAGCCGGAAGGGCCGAGCGCAGAAGTGGTCCTGCAACTTTATCCGCCTCCATCCAGT
CTATTAATTGTTGCCGGGAAGCTAGAGTAAGTAGTTCGCCAGTTAATAGTTTGCGCAACGTTGTTGCCAT
TGCTACAGGCATCGTGGTGTCACGCTCGTCGTTTGGTATGGCTTCATTCAGCTCCGGTTCCCAACGATCA
AGGCGAGTTACATGATCCCCCATGTTGTGCAAAAAAGCGGTTAGCTCCTTCGGTCCTCCGATCGTTGTCA
GAAGTAAGTTGGCCGCAGTGTTATCACTCATGGTTATGGCAGCACTGCATAATTCTCTTACTGTCATGCC
ATCCGTAAGATGCTTTTCTGTGACTGGTGAGTACTCAACCAAGTCATTCTGAGAATAGTGTATGCGGCGA
CCGAGTTGCTCTTGCCCGGCGTCAATACGGGATAATACCGCGCCACATAGCAGAACTTTAAAAGTGCTCA
TCATTGGAAAACGTTCTTCGGGGCGAAAACTCTCAAGGATCTTACCGCTGTTGAGATCCAGTTCGATGTA
ACCCACTCGTGCACCCAACTGATCTTCAGCATCTTTTACTTTCACCAGCGTTTCTGGGTGAGCAAAAACA
GGAAGGCAAAATGCCGCAAAAAAGGGAATAAGGGCGACACGGAAATGTTGAATACTCATACTCTTCCTTT
TTCAATATTATTGAAGCATTTATCAGGGTTATTGTCTCATGAGCGGATACATATTTGAATGTATTTAGAA
AAATAAACAAATAGGGGTTCCGCGCACATTTCCCCGAAAAGTGCCACCT
