>Addgene plasmid #83808 | sgRNA 1 GAPDH | addgene partial sequence | sequence record 165842 | pBR322ori-F 5'-GGGAAACGCCTGGTATCTTT-3'
CTCTGACTTGAGCGTCGATTTTTGTGATGCTCGTCAGGGGGGCGGAGCCTATGGAAAAACGCCAGCAACG
CGGCCTTTTTACGGTTCCTGGCCTTTTGCTGGCCTTTTGCTCACATGTCATATGTAGAGAGGTACCTCGA
GCGGCCCAAGCTTAAAAAAAGCACCGACTCGGTGCCACTTTTTCAAGTTGATAACGGACTAGCCTTATTT
TAACTTGCTATTTCTAGCTCTAAAACCAGCAGTGAGGGTCTCTCTCGGTGTTTCGTCCTTTCCACAAGAT
ATATAAAGCCAAGAAATCGAAATACTTTCAAGTTACGGTAAGCATATGATAGTCCATTTTAAAACATAAT
TTTAAAACTGCAAACTACCCAAGAAATTATTACTTTCTACGTCACGTATTTTGTACTAATATCTTTGTGT
TTACAGTCAAATTAATTCTAATTATCTCTCTAACAGCCTTGTATCGTATATGCAAATATGAAGGAATCAT
GGGAAATAGGCCCTCTTCCTGCCCGACCTTGGTACCGGATCCAGTCGACTGAATTGGTTCCTTTAAAGCC
TGCTTTTTTGTACAGCTAGCGACGTCAGGTGGCACTTTTCGGGGAAATGTGCGCGGAACCCCTATTTGTT
TATTTTTCTAAATACATTCAAATATGTATCCGCTCATGAGACAATAACCCTGATAAATGCTTCAATAATA
TTGAAAAAGGAAGAGTATGAGTATTCAACATTTCCGTGTCGCCCTTATTCCCTTTTTTGCGGCATTTTGC
CTTCCTGTTTTTGCTCACCCAGAAACGCTGGTGAAAGTAAAAGATGCTGAAGATCAGTTGGGTGCACGAG
TGGGTTACATCGAACTGGATCTCAACAGCGGTAAGATCCTTGAGAGTTTTCGCCCCGAAGAACGTTTTCC
AATGATGAGCACTTTTAAAGTTCTGCTATGTGGCGCGGTATTATCCCGTATTGAC
