>Addgene plasmid #83808 | sgRNA 1 GAPDH | addgene partial sequence | sequence record 165843 | LKO1_5 5'-GACTATCATATGCTTACCGT-3'
GGCTTTATATATCTTGTGGAAAGGACGAAACACCGAGAGAGACCCTCACTGCTGGTTTTAGAGCTAGAAA
TAGCAAGTTAAAATAAGGCTAGTCCGTTATCAACTTGAAAAAGTGGCACCGAGTCGGTGCTTTTTTTAAG
CTTGGGCCGCTCGAGGTACCTCTCTACATATGACATGTGAGCAAAAGGCCAGCAAAAGGCCAGGAACCGT
AAAAAGGCCGCGTTGCTGGCGTTTTTCCATAGGCTCCGCCCCCCTGACGAGCATCACAAAAATCGACGCT
CAAGTCAGAGGTGGCGAAACCCGACAGGACTATAAAGATACCAGGCGTTTCCCCCTGGAAGCTCCCTCGT
GCGCTCTCCTGTTCCGACCCTGCCGCTTACCGGATACCTGTCCGCCTTTCTCCCTTCGGGAAGCGTGGCG
CTTTCTCATAGCTCACGCTGTAGGTATCTCAGTTCGGTGTAGGTCGTTCGCTCCAAGCTGGGCTGTGTGC
ACGAACCCCCCGTTCAGCCCGACCGCTGCGCCTTATCCGGTAACTATCGTCTTGAGTCCAACCCGGTAAG
ACACGACTTATCGCCACTGGCAGCAGCCACTGGTAACAGGATTAGCAGAGCGAGGTATGTAGGCGGTGCT
ACAGAGTTCTTGAAGTGGTGGCCTAACTACGGCTACACTAGAAGAACAGTATTTGGTATCTGCGCTCTGC
TGAAGCCAGTTACCTTCGGAAAAAGAGTTGGTAGCTCTTGATCCGGCAAACAAACCACCGCTGGTAGCGG
TGGTTTTTTTGTTTGCAAGCAGCAGATTACGCGCAGAAAAAAAGGATCTCAAGAAGATCCTTTGATCTTT
TCTACGGGGTCTGACGCTCAGTGGAACGAAAACTCACGTTAAGGGCTGATGAATCCCCTAATGATTTTGG
TAAAAATCATTAAGTTAAGGTGGATACACATCTTGTCATATGATCAAATGGTTTCGCGAAAAA
